Addgene plasmid #105462: pISH-Pde2a
Purpose: to generate a riboprobe for in situ hybridazation
Depositing lab: Peter Mombaerts. Depositing organization: Max Planck Research Unit for Neurogenetics. Publication: Trpc2-expressing sensory neurons in the mouse main olfactory epithelium of type B express the soluble guanylate cyclase Gucy1b2. Omura M, Mombaerts P. Mol Cell Neurosci. 2015 Mar;65:114-24. doi: 10.1016/j.mcn.2015.02.012. Epub 2015 Feb 19. PubMed 25701815.
Backbone
  Vector backbone: pGEM-Teasy
  Backbone size w/o insert (bp): 3015
  Vector type: to ganerate riboprobe
Growth in bacteria
  Bacterial resistance: Ampicillin, 100 μg/mL
  Growth temperature: 37°C
  Growth strain: DH5alpha
  Copy number: High Copy
Gene/Insert
  Gene/Insert name: Pde2a
  Species: M. musculus (mouse)
  Insert size (bp): 998
  Entrez Gene: Pde2a (a.k.a. CGS-PDE, cGSPDE)
  Cloning method: Unknown
  Sequencing primers: 5′ M13-rev; 3′ M13-for
Terms and licenses: Academic/Nonprofit Terms; Industry Terms: Not Available to Industry
Depositor comments: Linearize with SpeI, use T7 RNA polymerase for IVT.
How to cite: pISH-Pde2a was a gift from Peter Mombaerts (Addgene plasmid # 105462 ; http://n2t.net/addgene:105462 ; RRID:Addgene_105462)
