[The description below was written by a language model from this plasmid's Addgene catalogue record and pLannotate feature annotations shown in this document.]
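Description:
pISH-Pde2a is a bacterial template plasmid for making a riboprobe against mouse Pde2a (the cGMP-stimulated phosphodiesterase 2A) for in situ hybridization. It is built on the pGEM-T Easy cloning backbone, about 3 kb, and carries a 998 bp fragment of mouse Pde2a, giving a sequenced total of roughly 4 kb. The plasmid replicates in E. coli from a high-copy pUC-type origin and is selected with ampicillin through the β-lactamase gene. An f1 phage origin is also present. The remnants of the lac promoter/operator and lacZα that flank the cloning site are the backbone's blue/white screening cassette, which the insert interrupts. The cloning method is not recorded.

The insert sits between opposing bacteriophage T7 and SP6 promoters, so either strand can be transcribed in vitro. In the annotated sequence, the Pde2a coding fragment lies on the strand opposite to the T7 promoter. This fragment covers about 700 bp of the insert and was recognised by similarity to the rat orthologue. The rest of the insert is not annotated. Because of this orientation, T7 transcription should produce RNA complementary to the mRNA, that is, an antisense probe. This fits the depositor's note that the plasmid is linearized with SpeI, which provides a run-off end, and transcribed with T7 RNA polymerase. SP6 transcription would presumably give the sense strand, though the record does not describe this use.

The plasmid has no eukaryotic promoter, tag or reporter, and it is not intended for protein expression. It was deposited in connection with a study of sensory neuron subtypes in the mouse main olfactory epithelium, where such probes are used to map gene expression in tissue sections.
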