Features (pLannotate 1.2.2; 13 found; start..end, strand, type, name):
     24..42      +  promoter       T7 promoter: promoter for bacteriophage T7 RNA polymerase
    428..1126    -  CDS            Pde2a (fragment): PDE2A_RAT - Experimental evidence at protein level: Swiss-Prot protein existence level 1. [Isoform PDE2A2]: Regulates mitochondrial cAMP levels and respiration (By similarity). Involved in the regulation of mitochondria morphology/dynamics and apoptotic cell death via local modulation of cAMP/PKA signaling in the mitochondrion, including the monitoring of local cAMP levels at the outer mitochondrial membrane and of PKA- dependent phosphorylation of Dnm1l (PubMed:28463107). From Rattus norvegicus (Rat).
   1180..1198    -  promoter       SP6 promoter: promoter for bacteriophage SP6 RNA polymerase
   1240..1256    -  protein_bind   lac operator: The lac repressor binds to the lac operator to inhibit transcription in E. coli. This inhibition can be relieved by adding lactose or isopropyl-β-D-thiogalactopyranoside (IPTG). lac repressor encoded by lacI
   1264..1294    -  promoter       lac promoter: promoter for the E. coli lac operon
   1309..1330    -  protein_bind   CAP binding site: CAP binding activates transcription in the presence of cAMP. E. coli catabolite activator protein
   1343..1435    -  CDS            lacI (fragment): lac repressor; lacI; The lac repressor binds to the lac operator to inhibit transcription in E. coli. This inhibition can be relieved by adding lactose or isopropyl-β-D-thiogalactopyranoside (IPTG).
   1618..2206    -  rep_origin     ori: high-copy-number ColE1/pMB1/pBR322/pUC origin of replication
   2377..3237    -  CDS            AmpR: β-lactamase; bla; confers resistance to ampicillin, carbenicillin, and related antibiotics
   3238..3342    -  promoter       AmpR promoter: bla
   3369..3419    +  misc_feature   bom (fragment): basis of mobility region from pBR322
   3447..3875    -  rep_origin     f1 ori (sequence partly withheld): f1 bacteriophage origin of replication; arrow indicates direction of (+) strand synthesis
   3879..21      -  CDS            lacZα (fragment) (across the origin): LacZα fragment of β-galactosidase; lacZ fragment
>Addgene plasmid #105462 | pISH-Pde2a | addgene full sequence | sequence record 202916 | Addgene NGS Result
GTAAAACGACGGCCAGTGAATTGTAATACGACTCACTATAGGGCGAATTGGGCCCGACGTCGCATGCTCC
CGGCCGCCATGGCGGCCGCGGGAATTCGATTTGTGACGCTGCTTAAGAGATGGAGCGGCTTGGGCAGGAC
TGGGCATGGATAGTCAGAGGTGCAGAAGAGACCCATACCACTGCCCCTGGTCACTACTGTGCTCTTGTGT
ACAAATGGCAAAGTCTGTGTGGGACTGGTAATCTTGCTTGCCTTCTGCAGATGAGAAAGATGAAGAAGCC
CAGGAAGGGTGGCATGTGCCGGGTCACAGGGGACATCCTGGCCTAGAACCCAGGACCCATGGCTCTGGTT
CCCAATGCATCAAACAGACTGGTAGAGAGTTGTGAAAGGAGGGCCAGGCAGGGAGGGTCCCTAGAGGGGA
TCCCTCAGCCCTCGAGGCTGCAGCAGCCATTGACAGGAGCTCTGGTGCCGTCCAAATCGGGGACCTCGTA
TTCCTCGTCCAGGAAATCCAGCGAGTTGTTACTGGGGAGGCCTCGGATGGTGAACTTGTGGGACACCTTG
GTCCAGTGCTCACGGTTGGAGGCCACACGTTCATACAGCTCTGCCGCCTTGGGGAACAGGTCTTGTAAAA
GCTTGTAGATAGGCATGGCAATGTGCTCCATAAAGCTGATCTGAAGCTCAGGGATGTAGGCCTTCTCACG
GTCCATCATCTCCATCGGTCGGTTGCCCATGGCCTTCTCCAAGTCTCCCTGGGAGAAGAACTCTTTGTAG
ATCAGCTCTGCAATCTTTCTGGTGGTCTTCCAGCCCTTTGTCTGGTCAGAGAGGTCACAGGAGGTCATGA
GGAGGCACAGAAGAAGCCTGTGGTGTTGCCTGTTGTTTCGGTCATAACCCACTTCAGCCATCTTCTGCAG
GTCCTTGAAGATGCGGAGGTGGTGTGCCAGGTCCGTAGCCAAGATGATGTCCCTCATCAGGTCCAGCATG
CGCTGATAGTCCTTCCGAGAGAAGTGGTCAAAGATATTGCAGCCGTGGGTGTTGAGGATAGCAATGGCTT
GAGCAAAGTGGTGCCTCTCCATGACAGAGCCCTCTGAGCTGTAGAGTGCAATCACTAGTGAATTCGCGGC
CGCCTGCAGGTCGACCATATGGGAGAGCTCCCAACGCGTTGGATGCATAGCTTGAGTATTCTATAGTGTC
ACCTAAATAGCTTGGCGTAATCATGGTCATAGCTGTTTCCTGTGTGAAATTGTTATCCGCTCACAATTCC
ACACAACATACGAGCCGGAAGCATAAAGTGTAAAGCCTGGGGTGCCTAATGAGTGAGCTAACTCACATTA
ATTGCGTTGCGCTCACTGCCCGCTTTCCAGTCGGGAAACCTGTCGTGCCAGCTGCATTAATGAATCGGCC
AACGCGCGGGGAGAGGCGGTTTGCGTATTGGGCGCTCTTCCGCTTCCTCGCTCACTGACTCGCTGCGCTC
GGTCGTTCGGCTGCGGCGAGCGGTATCAGCTCACTCAAAGGCGGTAATACGGTTATCCACAGAATCAGGG
GATAACGCAGGAAAGAACATGTGAGCAAAAGGCCAGCAAAAGGCCAGGAACCGTAAAAAGGCCGCGTTGC
TGGCGTTTTTCCATAGGCTCCGCCCCCCTGACGAGCATCACAAAAATCGACGCTCAAGTCAGAGGTGGCG
AAACCCGACAGGACTATAAAGATACCAGGCGTTTCCCCCTGGAAGCTCCCTCGTGCGCTCTCCTGTTCCG
ACCCTGCCGCTTACCGGATACCTGTCCGCCTTTCTCCCTTCGGGAAGCGTGGCGCTTTCTCATAGCTCAC
GCTGTAGGTATCTCAGTTCGGTGTAGGTCGTTCGCTCCAAGCTGGGCTGTGTGCACGAACCCCCCGTTCA
GCCCGACCGCTGCGCCTTATCCGGTAACTATCGTCTTGAGTCCAACCCGGTAAGACACGACTTATCGCCA
CTGGCAGCAGCCACTGGTAACAGGATTAGCAGAGCGAGGTATGTAGGCGGTGCTACAGAGTTCTTGAAGT
GGTGGCCTAACTACGGCTACACTAGAAGAACAGTATTTGGTATCTGCGCTCTGCTGAAGCCAGTTACCTT
CGGAAAAAGAGTTGGTAGCTCTTGATCCGGCAAACAAACCACCGCTGGTAGCGGTGGTTTTTTTGTTTGC
AAGCAGCAGATTACGCGCAGAAAAAAAGGATCTCAAGAAGATCCTTTGATCTTTTCTACGGGGTCTGACG
CTCAGTGGAACGAAAACTCACGTTAAGGGATTTTGGTCATGAGATTATCAAAAAGGATCTTCACCTAGAT
CCTTTTAAATTAAAAATGAAGTTTTAAATCAATCTAAAGTATATATGAGTAAACTTGGTCTGACAGTTAC
CAATGCTTAATCAGTGAGGCACCTATCTCAGCGATCTGTCTATTTCGTTCATCCATAGTTGCCTGACTCC
CCGTCGTGTAGATAACTACGATACGGGAGGGCTTACCATCTGGCCCCAGTGCTGCAATGATACCGCGAGA
CCCACGCTCACCGGCTCCAGATTTATCAGCAATAAACCAGCCAGCCGGAAGGGCCGAGCGCAGAAGTGGT
CCTGCAACTTTATCCGCCTCCATCCAGTCTATTAATTGTTGCCGGGAAGCTAGAGTAAGTAGTTCGCCAG
TTAATAGTTTGCGCAACGTTGTTGCCATTGCTACAGGCATCGTGGTGTCACGCTCGTCGTTTGGTATGGC
TTCATTCAGCTCCGGTTCCCAACGATCAAGGCGAGTTACATGATCCCCCATGTTGTGCAAAAAAGCGGTT
AGCTCCTTCGGTCCTCCGATCGTTGTCAGAAGTAAGTTGGCCGCAGTGTTATCACTCATGGTTATGGCAG
CACTGCATAATTCTCTTACTGTCATGCCATCCGTAAGATGCTTTTCTGTGACTGGTGAGTACTCAACCAA
GTCATTCTGAGAATAGTGTATGCGGCGACCGAGTTGCTCTTGCCCGGCGTCAATACGGGATAATACCGCG
CCACATAGCAGAACTTTAAAAGTGCTCATCATTGGAAAACGTTCTTCGGGGCGAAAACTCTCAAGGATCT
TACCGCTGTTGAGATCCAGTTCGATGTAACCCACTCGTGCACCCAACTGATCTTCAGCATCTTTTACTTT
CACCAGCGTTTCTGGGTGAGCAAAAACAGGAAGGCAAAATGCCGCAAAAAAGGGAATAAGGGCGACACGG
AAATGTTGAATACTCATACTCTTCCTTTTTCAATATTATTGAAGCATTTATCAGGGTTATTGTCTCATGA
GCGGATACATATTTGAATGTATTTAGAAAAATAAACAAATAGGGGTTCCGCGCACATTTCCCCGAAAAGT
GCCACCTGATGCGGTGTGAAATACCGCACAGATGCGTAAGGAGAAAATACCGCATCAGGAAATTGTAAGC
GTTAATATTTTGTTAAAATTCGCGTTAAATTTTTGTTAAATCAGCTCATTTTTTAACCAATAGGCCGAAA
TCGGCAAAATCCCTTATAAATCAAAAGAATAGACCGAGATAGGGT
[37 nt withheld, positions 3546-3582]
AAAGAACGTGGACTCCAACGTCAAAGG
[49 nt withheld, positions 3610-3658]
T
[91 nt withheld, positions 3660-3750]
G
[124 nt withheld, positions 3752-3875]
CCATTCGCCATTCAGGCTGCGCAACTGTTGGGAAGGGCGATCGGTGCGGGCCTCTTCGCTATTACGCCAG
CTGGCGAAAGGGGGATGTGCTGCAAGGCGATTAAGTTGGGTAACGCCAGGGTTTTCCCAGTCACGACGTT
