>Addgene plasmid #105462 | pISH-Pde2a | depositor partial sequence | sequence record 199641 | insert: sequenced with M13-for primer
CATGCTCCCGGCCGCCATGGCGGCCGCGGGAATTCGATTTGTGACGCTGCTTAAGAGATGGAGCGGCTTG
GGCAGGACTGGGCATGGATAGTCAGAGGTGCAGAAGAGACCCATACCACTGCCCCTGGTCACTACTGTGC
TCTTGTGTACAAATGGCAAAGTCTGTGTGGGACTGGTAATCTTGCTTGCCTTCTGCAGATGAGAAAGATG
AAGAAGCCCAGGAAGGGTGGCATGTGCCGGGTCACAGGGGACATCCTGGCCTAGAACCCAGGACCCATGG
CTCTGGTTCCCAATGCATCAAACAGACTGGTAGAGAGTTGTGAAAGGAGGGCCAGGCAGGGAGGGTCCCT
AGAGGGGATCCCTCAGCCCTCGAGGCTGCAGCAGCCATTGACAGGAGCTCTGGTGCCGTCCAAATCGGGG
ACCTCGTATTCCTCGTCCAGGAAATCCAGCGAGTTGTTACTGGGGAGGCCTCGGATGGTGAACTTGTGGG
ACACCTTGGTCCAGTGCTCACGGTTGGAGGCCACACGTTCATACAGCTCTGCCGCCTTGGGGAACAGGTC
TTGTAAAAGCTTGTAGATAGGCATGGCAATGTGCTCCATAAAGCTGATCTGAAGCTCAGGGATGTAGGCC
TTCTCACGGTCCATCATCTCCATCGGTCGGTTGCCCATGGCCTTCTCCAAGTCTCCCTGGGAGAAGAACT
CTTTGTAGATCAGCTCTGCAATCTTTCTGGTGGTCTTCCAGCCCTTTGTCTGGTCAGAGAGGTCACAGGA
GGTCATGAGGAGGCACAGAAGAAGCCTGTGGTGTTGCCTGTTGTTTCGGTCATAACCCACTTCAGCCATC
TTCTGCAGGTCCTTGAAGATGCGGAGGTGGTGTGCCAGGTCCGTAGCCAAGATGATGTCCCTCATCAGGT
CCAGCATGCGCTGATAGTCCTTCCGAGAGAAGTGGTCAAAGATATTGCAGCCGTGGGTGTTGAGGATAGC
