>Addgene plasmid #105462 | pISH-Pde2a | depositor partial sequence | sequence record 199642 | insert: sequenced with M31-rev primer
TGGGAGCTCTCCCATATGGTCGACCTGCAGGCGGCCGCGAATTCACTAGTGATTGCACTCTACAGCTCAG
AGGGCTCTGTCATGGAGAGGCACCACTTTGCTCAAGCCATTGCTATCCTCAACACCCACGGCTGCAATAT
CTTTGACCACTTCTCTCGGAAGGACTATCAGCGCATGCTGGACCTGATGAGGGACATCATCTTGGCTACG
GACCTGGCACACCACCTCCGCATCTTCAAGGACCTGCAGAAGATGGCTGAAGTGGGTTATGACCGAAACA
ACAGGCAACACCACAGGCTTCTTCTGTGCCTCCTCATGACCTCCTGTGACCTCTCTGACCAGACAAAGGG
CTGGAAGACCACCAGAAAGATTGCAGAGCTGATCTACAAAGAGTTCTTCTCCCAGGGAGACTTGGAGAAG
GCCATGGGCAACCGACCGATGGAGATGATGGACCGTGAGAAGGCCTACATCCCTGAGCTTCAGATCAGCT
TTATGGAGCACATTGCCATGCCTATCTACAAGCTTTTACAAGACCTGTTCCCCAAGGCGGCAGAGCTGTA
TGAACGTGTGGCCTCCAACCGTGAGCACTGGACCAAGGTGTCCCACAAGTTCACCATCCGAGGCCTCCCC
AGTAACAACTCGCTGGATTTCCTGGACGAGGAATACGAGGTCCCCGATTTGGACGGCACCAGAGCTCCTG
TCAATGGCTGCTGCAGCCTCGAGGGCTGAGGGATCCCCTCTAGGGACCCTCCCTGCCTGGCCCTCCTTTC
ACAACTCTCTACCAGTCTGTTTGATGCATTGGGAACCAGAGCCATGGGTCCTGGGTTCTAGGCCAGGATG
TCCCCTGTGACCCGGCACATGCCACCCTTCCTGGGCTTCT
